Addgene plasmid #146326: pAc5.1B-EGFP-DmGW182-delRBD_F
Purpose: Insect Expression of DmGW182-delRBD
Depositing lab: Elisa Izaurralde. Depositing organization: Max Planck Institute for Developmental Biology. Publication: A C-terminal silencing domain in GW182 is essential for miRNA function. Eulalio A, Helms S, Fritzsch C, Fauser M, Izaurralde E. RNA. 2009 Jun;15(6):1067-77. doi: 10.1261/rna.1605509. Epub 2009 Apr 21. PubMed 19383769.
Backbone
  Vector backbone: Unknown
  Vector type: Insect Expression
Growth in bacteria
  Bacterial resistance: Ampicillin, 100 μg/mL
  Growth temperature: 37°C
  Growth strain: DH5alpha
  Copy number: Low Copy
Gene/Insert
  Gene/Insert name: DmGW182-delRBD
  Species: D. melanogaster (fly)
  Entrez Gene: gw (a.k.a. Dmel_CG31992, CG11484, CG31992, CG9905, Dmel\CG31992, GQ182, GW, GW182, Gw, Gw182, anon-EST:Posey205, dGW182, gw182)
  Cloning method: Unknown
Terms and licenses: Academic/Nonprofit Terms; Industry Terms: Not Available to Industry
Depositor comments: Plasmids from this collection were made available to the research community and donated after the lab closed. Please note that the sequence provided by the depositing laboratory may be theoretical/predicted or based on Sanger sequencing results. There may be discrepancies between sequencing results obtained by Addgene and the depositor sequence. If an Addgene verified sequence is not available, please contact before placing your order to request that our lab fully sequence the plasmid.
How to cite: pAc5.1B-EGFP-DmGW182-delRBD_F was a gift from Elisa Izaurralde (Addgene plasmid # 146326 ; http://n2t.net/addgene:146326 ; RRID:Addgene_146326)
