[The description below was written by a language model from this plasmid's Addgene catalogue record and pLannotate feature annotations shown in this document.]
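Description:
pAc5.1B-EGFP-DmGW182-delRBD_F is a 9,987 nt insect expression plasmid for producing a GFP-tagged deletion variant of the Drosophila melanogaster GW182 protein (gene gw, also called Gawky). The catalogue lists the backbone as unknown, but the name and annotated features are consistent with a pAc5.1-type vector. It is propagated in E. coli through a ColE1/pUC-family origin and selected with ampicillin via the β-lactamase gene and its own promoter. The record lists it as low copy even though the origin annotation is of the high-copy type. A short tetracycline-resistance fragment and a piece of SV40 large T antigen sequence are also detected; these look like non-functional backbone remnants rather than working parts.

Expression is driven by the Drosophila actin 5C (Ac5) promoter, a strong constitutive promoter commonly used in cultured fly cells. Downstream lies an EGFP coding sequence followed on the same strand by a roughly 3.9 kb gw fragment, an arrangement consistent with an N-terminal EGFP fusion to GW182. The "delRBD" in the name indicates a deleted region of the protein, but the record does not define the abbreviation or give the deletion boundaries. A V5 epitope tag sequence sits just after the insert, though the record does not show whether it is in frame and translated or preceded by a stop codon. An SV40 polyadenylation signal follows the cassette.

The associated publication concerns a C-terminal silencing domain of GW182 that is essential for miRNA function. This suggests the construct served as one of a set of domain-deletion mutants for testing GW182 activity or localisation in miRNA-mediated silencing in insect cells. The depositor notes that the supplied sequence may be theoretical or based on Sanger reads.
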