Features (pLannotate 1.2.2; 10 found; start..end, strand, type, name):
     56..2568    +  promoter       Ac5 promoter: Drosophila melanogaster actin 5C promoter
   2588..3304    +  CDS            EGFP: EGFP is a basic (constitutively fluorescent) green fluorescent protein published in 1996, derived from Aequorea victoria. It is reported to be a rapidly-maturing weak dimer with moderate acid sensitivity.
   3347..7246    +  CDS            gw (fragment): GAWKY_DROME - Also known as GW182 From Drosophila melanogaster (Fruit fly).
   7272..7313    +  CDS            V5 tag: epitope tag from simian virus 5
   7413..7547    -  polyA_signal   SV40 poly(A) signal: SV40 polyadenylation signal
   7570..7654    -  CDS            large T antigen (fragment): large T antigen from SV40 (simian virus 40)
   7655..8125    +  CDS            TcR (fragment): tetracycline efflux protein; tet; confers resistance to tetracycline
   8169..8757    -  rep_origin     ori: high-copy-number ColE1/pMB1/pBR322/pUC origin of replication
   8928..9788    -  CDS            AmpR: β-lactamase; bla; confers resistance to ampicillin, carbenicillin, and related antibiotics
   9789..9893    -  promoter       AmpR promoter: bla
>Addgene plasmid #146326 | pAc5.1B-EGFP-DmGW182-delRBD_F | depositor full sequence | sequence record 288771 | Full Sequence
CTTCAAGGAATTAATTCTATATTCTAAAAACACAAATGATACTTCTAAAAAAAATCATGAATGGCATCAA
CTCTGAATCAAATCTTTGCAGATGCACCTACTTCTCATTTCCACTGTCACATCATTTTTCCAGATCTCGC
TGCCTGTTATGTGGCCCACAAACCAAGACACGTTTTATGGCCATTAAAGCTGGCTGATCGTCGCCAAACA
CCAAATACATATCAATATGTACATTCGAGAAAGAAGCGATCAAAGAAGCGTCTTCGGGCGAGTAGGAGAA
TGCGGAGGAGAAGGAGAACGAGCTGATCTAGTATCTCTCCACAATCCAATGCCAACTGACCAACTGGCCA
TATTCGGAGCAATTTGAAGCCAATTTCCATCGCCTGGCGATCGCTCCATTCTTGGCTATATGTTTTTCAC
CGTTCCCGGGGCCATTTTCAAAGACTCGTCGGTAAGATAAGATTGTGTCACTCGCTGTCTCTCTTCATTT
GTCGAAGAATGCTGAGGAATTTCGCGATGACGTCGGCGAGTATTTTGAAGAATGAGAATAATTTGTATTT
ATACGAAAATCAGTTAGTGGAATTTTCTACAAAAACATGTTATCTATAGATAATTTTGTTGCAAAATATG
TTGACTATGACAAAGATTGTATGTATATACCTTTAATGTATTCTCATTTTCTTATGTATTTATAATGGCA
ATGATGATACTGATGATATTTTAAGATGATGCCAGACCACAGGCTGATTTCTGCGTCTTTTGCCGAACGC
AGTGCATGTGCGGTTGTTGTTTTTTGGAATAGTTTCAATTTTCGGACTGTCCGCTTTGATTTCAGTTTCT
TGGCTTATTCAAAAAGCAAAGTAAAGCCAAAAAAGCGAGATGGCAATACCAAATGCGGCAAAACGGTAGT
GGAAGGAAAGGGGTGCGGGGCAGCGGAAGGAAGGGTGGGGCGGGGCGTGGCGGGGTCTGTGGCTGGGCGC
GACGTCACCGACGTTGGAGCCACTCCTTTGACCATGTGTGCGTGTGTGTATTATTCGTGTCTCGCCACTC
GCCGGTTGTTTTTTTCTTTTTATCTCGCTCTCTCTAGCGCCATCTCGTACGCATGCTCAACGCACCGCAT
GTTGCCGTGTCCTTTATGCGTCATTTTGGCTCGAAATAGGCAATTATTTAAACAAAGATTAGTCAACGAA
AACGCTAAAATAAATAAGTCTACAATATGGTTACTTATTGCCATGTGTGTGCAGCCAACGATAGCAACAA
AAGCAACAACACAGTGGCTTTCCCTCTTTCACTTTTTGTTTGCAAGCGCGTGCGAGCAAGACGGCACGAC
CGGCAAACGCAATTACGCTGACAAAGAGCAGACGAAGTTTTGGCCGAAAAACATCAAGGCGCCTGATACG
AATGCATTTGCAATAACAATTGCGATATTTAATATTGTTTATGAAGCTGTTTGACTTCAAAACACACAAA
AAAAAAAATAAAACAAATTATTTGAAAGAGAATTAGGAATCGGACAGCTTATCGTTACGGGCTAACAGCA
CACCGAGACGAAATAGCTTACCTGACGTCACAGCCTCTGGAAGAACTGCCGCCAAGCAGAGAGAGAGAGA
AAAAGAGGGAGAGCAGCTTAGACCGCATGTGCTTGTGTGTGAGGCGTCTCTCTCTTCGTCTCCTGTTTGC
GCAAACGCATAGACTGCACTGAGAAAATCGATTACCTATTTTTTATGAATGAATATTTGCACTATTACTA
TTCAAAACTATTAAGATAGCAATCACATTCAATAGCCAAATACTATACCACCTGAGCGATGCAACGAAAT
GATCAATTTGAGCAAAAATGCTGCATATTTAGGACGGCATCATTATAGAAATGCTTCTTGCTGTGTACTT
TTCTCTCGTCTGGCAGCTGTTTCGCCGTTATTGTTAAAACCGGCTTAAGTTAGGTGTGTTTTCTACGACT
AGTGATGCCCCTACTAGAAGATGTGTGTTGCACAAATGTCCCTGAATAACCAATTTGAAGTGCAGATAGC
AGTAAACGTAAGCTAATATGAATATTATTTAACTGTAATGTTTTAATATCGCTGGACATTACTAATAAAC
CCACTATAAACACATGTACATATGTATGTTTTGGCATACAATGAGTAGTTGGGGAAAAAATGTGTAAAAG
CACCGTGACCATCACAGCATAAAGATAACCAGCTGAAGTATCGAATATGAGTAACCCCCAAATTGAATCA
CATGCCGCAACTGATAGGACCCATGGAAGTACACTCTTCATGGCGATATACAAGACACACACAAGCACGA
ACACCCAGTTGCGGAGGAAATTCTCCGTAAATGAAAACCCAATCGGCGAACAATTCATACCCATATATGG
TAAAAGTTTTGAACGCGACTTGAGAGCGGAGAGCATTGCGGCTGATAAGGTTTTAGCGCTAAGCGGGCTT
TATAAAACGGGCTGCGGGACCAGTTTTCATATCACTACCGTTTGAGTTCTTGTGCTGTGTGGATACTCCT
CCCGACACAAAGCCGCTCCATCAGCCAGCAGTCGTCTAATCCAGAGACCCCGGATCGGGGTACCAACATG
GTGAGCAAGGGCGAGGAGCTGTTCACCGGGGTGGTGCCCATCCTGGTCGAGCTGGACGGCGACGTAAACG
GCCACAAGTTCAGCGTGTCCGGCGAGGGCGAGGGCGATGCCACCTACGGCAAGCTGACCCTGAAGTTCAT
CTGCACCACCGGCAAGCTGCCCGTGCCCTGGCCCACCCTCGTGACCACCCTGACCTACGGCGTGCAGTGC
TTCAGCCGCTACCCCGACCACATGAAGCAGCACGACTTCTTCAAGTCCGCCATGCCCGAAGGCTACGTCC
AGGAGCGCACCATCTTCTTCAAGGACGACGGCAACTACAAGACCCGCGCCGAGGTGAAGTTCGAGGGCGA
CACCCTGGTGAACCGCATCGAGCTGAAGGGCATCGACTTCAAGGAGGACGGCAACATCCTGGGGCACAAG
CTGGAGTACAACTACAACAGCCACAACGTCTATATCATGGCCGACAAGCAGAAGAACGGCATCAAGGTGA
ACTTCAAGATCCGCCACAACATCGAGGACGGCAGCGTGCAGCTCGCCGACCACTACCAGCAGAACACCCC
CATCGGCGACGGCCCCGTGCTGCTGCCCGACAACCACTACCTGAGCACCCAGTCCGCCCTGAGCAAAGAC
CCCAACGAGAAGCGCGATCACATGGTCCTGCTGGAGTTCGTGACCGCCGCCGGGATCACTCTCGGCATGG
ACGAGCTGTACAAGCCAAGCTTGAATTCTGCAGATATCCAGCACAGTGGCGGCCGCATGCGTGAAGCCCT
TTTTTCCCAAGATGGCTGGGGCTGTCAGCATGTTAACCAGGATACTAATTGGGAAGTTCCCAGTTCGCCA
GAACCAGCCAATAAGGATGCACCCGGTCCACCAATGTGGAAGCCAAGCATTAACAATGGTACTGATCTTT
GGGAGTCCAATTTGAGAAACGGAGGTCAGCCGGCCGCACAGCAAGTTCCAAAGCCGTCGTGGGGTCATAC
ACCATCCTCTAACTTAGGTGGAACATGGGGTGAGGACGACGATGGCGCCGATAGTAGTAGTGTGTGGACT
GGAGGAGCTGTTAGCAACGCGGGATCCGGAGCTGCAGTGGGAGTAAACCAAGCCGGAGTTAATGTCGGTC
CAGGCGGTGTTGTTTCGTCTGGCGGACCTCAGTGGGGACAAGGTGTCGTTGGCGTCGGACTTGGATCAAC
TGGAGGTAACGGGTCAAGCAATATAACTGGATCGTCTGGAGTCGCAACAGGTAGTAGCGGAAACTCCAGC
AACGCTGGTAACGGTTGGGGAGACCCTCGTGAAATACGCCCTTTGGGAGTTGGTGGCTCCATGGATATTC
GAAATGTTGAACATCGCGGCGGTAACGGTTCTGGAGCAACTTCGAGCGATCCACGAGACATTCGCATGAT
CGATCCGCGTGACCCTATTCGAGGAGATCCCCGTGGAATATCTGGTCGTCTTAATGGGACCTCTGAAATG
TGGGGTCATCATCCACAAATGTCCCATAACCAGTTGCAAGGTATCAACAAAATGGTTGGTCAAAGTGTAG
CAACTGCCAGCACCAGTGTCGGAACATCTGGCTCGGGCATCGGTCCTGGAGGTCCCGGTCCTAGTACAGT
ATCAGGCAATATCCCAACACAGTGGGGGCCTGCTCAACCGGTAAGCGTTGGTGTAAGTGGTCCCAAAGAC
ATGTCAAAACAGATAAGTGGATGGGAGGAACCATCACCACCGCCTCAGCGTCGCAGTATTCCTAACTACG
ATGATGGTACATCGTTGTGGGGTCAGCAAACTCGTGTTCCCGCTGCAAGCGGTCACTGGAAAGACATGAC
TGATTCGATAGGTCGTAGTAGTCATCTCATGCGTGGCCAAAGCCAAACGGGAGGTATAGGAATAGCCGGC
GTTGGAAATAGCAATGTTCCAGTGGGAGCCAATCCAAGTAATCCTATAAGCAGTGTAGTTGGACCTCAAG
CCCGGATTCCATCTGTGGGCGGCGTACAACACAAACCAGACGGCGGCGCTATGTGGGTGCATTCCGGCAA
TGTAGGTGGCAGAAATAATGTTGCTGCTGTTACTACTTGGGGAGATGACACTCATAGCGTTAATGTCGGC
GCTCCCAGCAGTGGCAGTGTATCCAGCAACAATTGGGTTGATGACAAGTCCAACTCAACCTTGGCACAAA
ACTCTTGGAGCGACCCGGCCCCTGTTGGAGTTAGTTGGGGCAATAAGCAAAGCAAACCGCCAAGCAATAG
TGCTTCATCAGGTTGGAGCACTGCTGCGGGCGTGGTGGATGGGGTTGATCTAGGATCTGAGTGGAACACG
CACGGGGGGATTATTGGAAAATCTCAGCAACAACAAAAACTAGCGGGACTTAACGTGGGAATGGTGAACG
TAATTAACGCGGAGATCATTAAGCAAAGCAAGCAATACAGGATCCTTGTCGAGAACGGCTTTAAAAAGGA
AGATGTAGAGCGGGCATTAGTGATTGCTAATATGAACATCGAAGAGGCAGCCGATATGCTCCGTGCCAAC
TCATCCCTATCAATGGATGGTTGGCGTCGACATGATGAGTCCCTTGGATCTTATGCCGACCACAATAGTT
CAACAAGCAGCGGTGGATTTGCTGGTCGTTACCCGGTCAACAGTGGACAACCTTCAATGTCCTTTCCTCA
TAATAACCTTATGAATAACATGGGAGGTACCGCTGTTACTGGAGGTAACAACAATACAAACATGACAGCT
TTACAGGTGCAAAAGTATTTAAATCAAGGGCAACATGGTGTCGCTGTTGGACCGCAAGCCGTTGGTAATT
CTTCAGCAGTATCTGTCGGATTTGGTCAGAACACGTCTAACGCAGCAGTGGCAGGAGCAGCCTCTGTAAA
TATAGCAGCAAATACAAACAACCAACCGTCTGGTCAGCAAATTCGCATGCTAGGCCAGCAAATTCAGTTG
GCCATTCATAGTGGTTTCATATCTAGTCAGATATTGACTCAACCGCTAACTCAAACAACCCTTAACCTTT
TAAACCAACTTCTTAGCAATATTAAGCATCTCCAGGCTGCGCAGCAATCCCTTACCCGCGGGGGAAATGT
CAATCCAATGGCAGTGAATGTGGCTATATCTAAATACAAGCAGCAAATCCAGAATTTACAGAACCAGATA
AATGCACAACAGGCTGTGTATGTAAAACAGCAAAATATGCAACCAACTTCACAACAACAACAGCCCCAAC
AACAGCAACTTCCTTCTGTTCATCTAAGTAACTCAGGCAACGACTATTTAAGAGGTCACGATGCAATAAA
TAATTTGCAAAGCAACTTTTCTGAGCTCAATATTAATAAGCCAAGTGGATATCAAGGAGCGTCCAATCAA
CAATCCCGATTAAATCAGTGGAAGCTTCCAGTATTAGATAAGGAGATCAACTCTGACAGTACGGAATTTT
CTCGTGCCCCAGGTGCAACGAAACAAAATTTGACGGCCAACACAAGCAACATAAACTCTTTGGGTCTTCA
AAACGATAGTACATGGTCAACTGGACGCAGTATTGGTGACGGTTGGCCTGATCCCTCATCTGATAACGAG
AATAAAGACTGGTCTGTTGCTCAGCCAACTTCAGCAGCAACTGCTTACACTGATCTGGTCCAAGAGTTTG
AGCCAGGCAAGCCATGGAAGGGTTCACAGATCAAAAGCATAGAAGATGATCCCAGCATTACACCAGGAAG
CGTTGCTAGATCTCCATTGTCTATTAATTCGACGCCAAAAGATGCTGACATATTTGCCAATACCGGTAAA
AATTCACCGACTGATTTACCGCCACTAAGTTTATCGTCGTCTACATGGAGTTTTAATCCAAACCAAAATT
ATCCGAGTCACAGTTGGTCTGACAATAGTCAACAATGTACCGCCACTTCGGAGCTTTGGACAAGCCCGCT
AAATAAATCATCGTCTCGAGGTCCCCCGCCAGGATTGACTGCCAATTCAAATAAATCTGCAAATAGTAAT
GCGTCAACGCCAACAACTATTACCGGAGGTGCGAATGGATGGTTACAGCCTCGAAGTGGCGGTGTTCAAA
CCACAAACACTAATTGGACAGGTGGTAACACCACTTGGGGCCCACAAACTCCTTCCTCTACAAGCTCTAG
TGGAACTAGTGGTGGCAACGTCGGAGGCGTCGGCACTTCAGCCAATAATGCAAACAGTGGTTCTGCAGCT
TGTCTGTCCGGAAACAATAGCGGCAACGGAAACGGCAGCGCGAGCGGCGCCGGCAGCGGCAACAATGGCA
ACAGTAGCTGCAACAACAGTGCCGCCGGGGGGGGCAGCAGCAGCAACAACACGATTACCACTGTAGCAAA
TTCGAATCTTGTTGGTTCTAGTGGCTCTGTCTCAAATTCCTCTGGCGTTACTGCTAACTCTAGTACTGTT
TCTGTAGTTAGTTGTACAGCGAGTGGGAATTCCATAAATGGGGCAGGTACTGCAAACAGTTCTGGTTCAA
AGAGTAGTGCAAACAATTTAGCTAGCGGCCAGTCTAGCGCTTCTAACTTAACTAATAGCACCAATTCAAC
ATGGCGACAAACTAGCCAAAACCAAGCTCTTCAAAGTCAAAGCAGGCCATCAGGCAGAGAAGCTGACTTT
GATTATATATCTCTCGTTTATTCCATTGTTGATGATTAATCTAGAGGGCCCGCGGTTCGAAGGTAAGCCT
ATCCCTAACCCTCTCCTCGGTCTCGATTCTACGCGTACCGGTCATCATCACCATCACCATTGAGTTTAAA
CCCGCTGATCAGCCTCGACTGTGCCTTCTAAGGCCTGAGCTCGCTGATCAGCCTCGATCGAGGATCCAGA
CATGATAAGATACATTGATGAGTTTGGACAAACCACAACTAGAATGCAGTGAAAAAAATGCTTTATTTGT
GAAATTTGTGATGCTATTGCTTTATTTGTAACCATTATAAGCTGCAATAAACAAGTTAACAACAACAATT
GCATTCATTTTATGTTTCAGGTTCAGGGGGAGGTGTGGGAGGTTTTTTAAAGCAAGTAAAACCTCTACAA
ATGTGGTATGGCTGATTATGATCAGTCGACCGATGCCCTTGAGAGCCTTCAACCCAGTCAGCTCCTTCCG
GTGGGCGCGGGGCATGACTATCGTCGCCGCACTTATGACTGTCTTCTTTATCATGCAACTCGTAGGACAG
GTGCCGGCAGCGCTCTGGGTCATTTTCGGCGAGGACCGCTTTCGCTGGAGCGCGACGATGATCGGCCTGT
CGCTTGCGGTATTCGGAATCTTGCACGCCCTCGCTCAAGCCTTCGTCACTGGTCCCGCCACCAAACGTTT
CGGCGAGAAGCAGGCCATTATCGCCGGCATGGCGGCCGACGCGCTGGGCTACGTCTTGCTGGCGTTCGCG
ACGCGAGGCTGGATGGCCTTCCCCATTATGATTCTTCTCGCTTCCGGCGGCATCGGGATGCCCGCGTTGC
AGGCCATGCTGTCCAGGCAGGTAGATGACGACCATCAGGGACAGCTTCAAGGATCGCTCGCGGCTCTTAC
CAGCCAGCAAAAGGCCAGGAACCGTAAAAAGGCCGCGTTGCTGGCGTTTTTCCATAGGCTCCGCCCCCCT
GACGAGCATCACAAAAATCGACGCTCAAGTCAGAGGTGGCGAAACCCGACAGGACTATAAAGATACCAGG
CGTTTCCCCCTGGAAGCTCCCTCGTGCGCTCTCCTGTTCCGACCCTGCCGCTTACCGGATACCTGTCCGC
CTTTCTCCCTTCGGGAAGCGTGGCGCTTTCTCAATGCTCACGCTGTAGGTATCTCAGTTCGGTGTAGGTC
GTTCGCTCCAAGCTGGGCTGTGTGCACGAACCCCCCGTTCAGCCCGACCGCTGCGCCTTATCCGGTAACT
ATCGTCTTGAGTCCAACCCGGTAAGACACGACTTATCGCCACTGGCAGCAGCCACTGGTAACAGGATTAG
CAGAGCGAGGTATGTAGGCGGTGCTACAGAGTTCTTGAAGTGGTGGCCTAACTACGGCTACACTAGAAGG
ACAGTATTTGGTATCTGCGCTCTGCTGAAGCCAGTTACCTTCGGAAAAAGAGTTGGTAGCTCTTGATCCG
GCAAACAAACCACCGCTGGTAGCGGTGGTTTTTTTGTTTGCAAGCAGCAGATTACGCGCAGAAAAAAAGG
ATCTCAAGAAGATCCTTTGATCTTTTCTACGGGGTCTGACGCTCAGTGGAACGAAAACTCACGTTAAGGG
ATTTTGGTCATGAGATTATCAAAAAGGATCTTCACCTAGATCCTTTTAAATTAAAAATGAAGTTTTAAAT
CAATCTAAAGTATATATGAGTAAACTTGGTCTGACAGTTACCAATGCTTAATCAGTGAGGCACCTATCTC
AGCGATCTGTCTATTTCGTTCATCCATAGTTGCCTGACTCCCCGTCGTGTAGATAACTACGATACGGGAG
GGCTTACCATCTGGCCCCAGTGCTGCAATGATACCGCGAGACCCACGCTCACCGGCTCCAGATTTATCAG
CAATAAACCAGCCAGCCGGAAGGGCCGAGCGCAGAAGTGGTCCTGCAACTTTATCCGCCTCCATCCAGTC
TATTAATTGTTGCCGGGAAGCTAGAGTAAGTAGTTCGCCAGTTAATAGTTTGCGCAACGTTGTTGCCATT
GCTGCAGGCATCGTGGTGTCACGCTCGTCGTTTGGTATGGCTTCATTCAGCTCCGGTTCCCAACGATCAA
GGCGAGTTACATGATCCCCCATGTTGTGCAAAAAAGCGGTTAGCTCCTTCGGTCCTCCGATCGTTGTCAG
AAGTAAGTTGGCCGCAGTGTTATCACTCATGGTTATGGCAGCACTGCATAATTCTCTTACTGTCATGCCA
TCCGTAAGATGCTTTTCTGTGACTGGTGAGTACTCAACCAAGTCATTCTGAGAATAGTGTATGCGGCGAC
CGAGTTGCTCTTGCCCGGCGTCAACACGGGATAATACCGCGCCACATAGCAGAACTTTAAAAGTGCTCAT
CATTGGAAAACGTTCTTCGGGGCGAAAACTCTCAAGGATCTTACCGCTGTTGAGATCCAGTTCGATGTAA
CCCACTCGTGCACCCAACTGATCTTCAGCATCTTTTACTTTCACCAGCGTTTCTGGGTGAGCAAAAACAG
GAAGGCAAAATGCCGCAAAAAAGGGAATAAGGGCGACACGGAAATGTTGAATACTCATACTCTTCCTTTT
TCAATATTATTGAAGCATTTATCAGGGTTATTGTCTCATGAGCGGATACATATTTGAATGTATTTAGAAA
AATAAACAAATAGGGGTTCCGCGCACATTTCCCCGAAAAGTGCCACCTGACGTCTAAGAAACCATTATTA
TCATGACATTAACCTATAAAAATAGGCGTATCACGAGGCCCTTTCGT
